>Addgene plasmid #163679 | F9F17F-GFP | addgene full sequence | sequence record 322819 | Addgene NGS Result
CCGCCATGCATTAGTTATTAATAGTAATCAATTACGGGGTCATTAGTTCATAGCCCATATATGGAGTTCC
GCGTTACATAACTTACGGTAAATGGCCCGCCTGGCTGACCGCCCAACGACCCCCGCCCATTGACGTCAAT
AATGACGTATGTTCCCATAGTAACGCCAATAGGGACTTTCCATTGACGTCAATGGGTGGAGTATTTACGG
TAAACTGCCCACTTGGCAGTACATCAAGTGTATCATATGCCAAGTACGCCCCCTATTGACGTCAATGACG
GTAAATGGCCCGCCTGGCATTATGCCCAGTACATGACCTTATGGGACTTTCCTACTTGGCAGTACATCTA
CGTATTAGTCATCGCTATTACCATGGTGATGCGGTTTTGGCAGTACATCAATGGGCGTGGATAGCGGTTT
GACTCACGGGGATTTCCAAGTCTCCACCCCATTGACGTCAATGGGAGTTTGTTTTGGCACCAAAATCAAC
GGGACTTTCCAAAATGTCGTAACAACTCCGCCCCATTGACGCAAATGGGCGGTAGGCGTGTACGGTGGGA
GGTCTATATAAGCAGAGCTGGTTTAGTGAACCGTCAGATCCGCTAGCGCTACCGGACTCAGATCTCGAGG
CCACCATGGCCAATGTCACAAAACCAAAAAGGGCTGTGATCGTCTTTTTCTTGATTGGATTTATGATTGG
CTACTTGGGCTATTGTAAAGGGGTAGAACCAAAAACTGAGTGTGAGAGACTGGCAGGAACCGAGTCTCCA
GTGAGGGAGGAGCCAGGAGAGGACTTCCCTGCAGCACGTCGCTTATATTGGGATGACCTGAAGAGAAAGT
TGTCGGAGAAACTGGACAGCACAGACTTCACCAGCACCATCAAGCTGCTGAATGAAAATTCATATGTCCC
TCGTGAGGCTGGATCTCAAAAAGATGAAAATCTTGCGTTGTATGTTGAAAATCAATTTCGTGAATTTAAA
CTCAGCAAAGTCTGGCGTGATCAACATTTTGTTAAGATTCAGGTCAAAGACAGCGCTCAAAACTCGGTGA
TCATAGTTGATAAGAACGGTAGACTTGTTTACCTGGTGGAGAATCCTGGGGGTTATGTGGCGTATAGTAA
GGCTGCAACAGTTACTGGTAAACTGGTCCATGCTAATTTTGGTACTAAAAAAGATTTTGAGGATTTATAC
ACTCCTGTGAATGGATCTATAGTGATTGTCAGAGCAGGGAAAATCACCTTTGCAGAAAAGGTTGCAAATG
CTGAAAGCTTAAATGCAATTGGTGTGTTGATATACATGGACCAGACTAAATTTCCCATTGTTAACGCAGA
ACTTTCATTCTTTGGACATGCTCATCTGGGGACAGGTGACCCTTACACACCTGGATTCCCTTCCTTCAAT
CACACTCAGTTTCCACCATCTCGGTCATCAGGATTGCCTAATATACCTGTCCAGACAATCTCCAGAGCTG
CTGCAGAAAAGCTGTTTGGGAATATGGAAGGAGACTGTCCCTCTGACTGGAAAACAGACTCTACATGTAG
GATGGTAACCTCAGAAAGCAAGAATGTGAAGCTCACTGTGAGCAATGTGCTGAAAGAGATAAAAATTCTT
AACATCTTTGGAGTTATTAAAGGCTTTGTAGAACCAGATCACTATGTTGTAGTTGGGGCCCAGAGAGATG
CATGGGGCCCTGGAGCTGCAAAATCCGGTGTAGGCACAGCTCTCCTATTGAAACTTGCCCAGATGTTCTC
AGATATGGTCTTAAAAGATGGGTTTCAGCCCAGCAGAAGCATTATCTTTGCCAGTTGGAGTGCTGGAGAC
TTTGGATCGGTTGGTGCCACTGAATGGCTAGAGGGATACCTTTCGTCCCTGCATTTAAAGGCTTTCACTT
ATATTAATCTGGATAAAGCGGTTCTTGGTACCAGCAACTTCAAGGTTTCTGCCAGCCCACTGTTGTATAC
GCTTATTGAGAAAACAATGCAAAATGTGAAGCATCCGGTTACTGGGCAATTTCTATATCAGGACAGCAAC
TGGGCCAGCAAAGTTGAGAAACTCACTTTAGACAATGCTGCTTTCCCTTTCCTTGCATATTCTGGAATCC
CAGCAGTTTCTTTCTGTTTTTGCGAGGACACAGATTATCCTTATTTGGGTACCACCATGGACACCTATAA
GGAACTGATTGAGAGGATTCCTGAGTTGAACAAAGTGGCACGAGCAGCTGCAGAGGTCGCTGGTCAGTTC
GTGATTAAACTAACCCATGATGTTGAATTGAAC
[444 nt withheld, positions 2274-2717]
GACAATGAGTTTCGGGATCCACCGGTCGCCACCATGGTGTCCAAGGGCGAGGAGCTGTTCACCGGGGTGG
TGCCCATCCTGGTCGAGCTGGACGGCGACGTAAACGGCCACAAGTTCTCCGTGCGGGGCGAGGGCGAGGG
CGATGCCACCAACGGCAAGCTGACCCTGAAGTTCATCAGCACCACCGGCAAGCTGCCCGTGCCCTGGCCC
ACCCTCGTGACCACCCTGACCTACGGCGTGCAGAGCTTCTCCCGCTACCCCGACCACATGAAGCGCCACG
ACTTCTTCAAGAGCGCCATGCCCGAAGGCTACGTCCAGGAGCGCACCATCTCCTTCAAGGACGACGGCAC
CTACAAGACCCGCGCCGAGGTGAAGTTCGAGGGCGACACCCTGGTGAACCGCATCGAGCTGAAGGGCATC
GACTTCAAGGAGGACGGCAACATCCTGGGGCACAAGCTGGAGTACAACTTCAACTCCCACAACGTCTATA
TCACCGCCGACAAGCAGAAGAACGGCATCAAGGCCAACTTCAAGATCCGCCACAACGTGGAGGACGGCTC
CGTGCAGCTCGCCGACCACTACCAGCAGAACACCCCCATCGGCGACGGCCCCGTGCTGCTGCCCGACAAC
CACTACCTGTCCACCCAGTCCAAGCTGTCCAAAGACCCCAACGAGAAGCGCGATCACATGGTCCTTCTGG
AATTCGTGACCGCCGCCGGGATCACTCACGGCATGGACGAGCTGTACAAGTAAGCGGCCGCGACTCTAGA
TCATAATCAGCCATACCACATTTGTAGAGGTTTTACTTGCTTTAAAAAACCTCCCACACCTCCCCCTGAA
CCTGAAACATAAAATGAATGCAATTGTTGTTGTTAACTTGTTTATTGCAGCTTATAATGGTTACAAATAA
AGCAATAGCATCACAAATTTCACAAATAAAGCATTTTTTTCACTGCATTCTAGTTGTGGTTTGTCCAAAC
TCATCAATGTATCTTAAGGCGTAAATTGTAAGCGTTAATATTTTGTTAAAATTCGCGTTAAATTTTTGTT
AAATCAGCTCATTTTTTAACCAATAGGCCGAAATCGGCAAAATCCCTTATAAATCAAAAGAATAGACCGA
GATAGGGT
[37 nt withheld, positions 3846-3882]
AAAGAACGTGGACTCCAACGTCAAAGG
[49 nt withheld, positions 3910-3958]
T
[91 nt withheld, positions 3960-4050]
G
[124 nt withheld, positions 4052-4175]
CAGGTGGCACTTTTCGGGGAAATGTGCGCGGAACCCCTATTTGTTTATTTTTCTAAATACATTCAAATAT
GTATCCGCTCATGAGACAATAACCCTGATAAATGCTTCAATAATATTGAAAAAGGAAGAGTCCTGAGGCG
GAAAGAACCAGCTGTGGAATGTGTGTCAGTTAGGGTGTGGAAAGTCCCCAGGCTCCCCAGCAGGCAGAAG
TATGCAAAGCATGCATCTCAATTAGTCAGCAACCAGGTGTGGAAAGTCCCCAGGCTCCCCAGCAGGCAGA
AGTATGCAAAGCATGCATCTCAATTAGTCAGCAACCATAGTCCCGCCCCTAACTCCGCCCATCCCGCCCC
TAACTCCGCCCAGTTCCGCCCATTCTCCGCCCCATGGCTGACTAATTTTTTTTATTTATGCAGAGGCCGA
GGCCGCCTCGGCCTCTGAGCTATTCCAGAAGTAGTGAGGAGGCTTTTTTGGAGGCCTAGGCTTTTGCAAA
GATCGATCAAGAGACAGGATGAGGATCGTTTCGCATGATTGAACAAGATGGATTGCACGCAGGTTCTCCG
GCCGCTTGGGTGGAGAGGCTATTCGGCTATGACTGGGCACAACAGACAATCGGCTGCTCTGATGCCGCCG
TGTTCCGGCTGTCAGCGCAGGGGCGCCCGGTTCTTTTTGTCAAGACCGACCTGTCCGGTGCCCTGAATGA
ACTGCAAGACGAGGCAGCGCGGCTATCGTGGCTGGCCACGACGGGCGTTCCTTGCGCAGCTGTGCTCGAC
GTTGTCACTGAAGCGGGAAGGGACTGGCTGCTATTGGGCGAAGTGCCGGGGCAGGATCTCCTGTCATCTC
ACCTTGCTCCTGCCGAGAAAGTATCCATCATGGCTGATGCAATGCGGCGGCTGCATACGCTTGATCCGGC
TACCTGCCCATTCGACCACCAAGCGAAACATCGCATCGAGCGAGCACGTACTCGGATGGAAGCCGGTCTT
GTCGATCAGGATGATCTGGACGAAGAGCATCAGGGGCTCGCGCCAGCCGAACTGTTCGCCAGGCTCAAGG
CGAGCATGCCCGACGGCGAGGATCTCGTCGTGACCCATGGCGATGCCTGCTTGCCGAATATCATGGTGGA
AAATGGCCGCTTTTCTGGATTCATCGACTGTGGCCGGCTGGGTGTGGCGGACCGCTATCAGGACATAGCG
TTGGCTACCCGTGATATTGCTGAAGAGCTTGGCGGCGAATGGGCTGACCGCTTCCTCGTGCTTTACGGTA
TCGCCGCTCCCGATTCGCAGCGCATCGCCTTCTATCGCCTTCTTGACGAGTTCTTCTGAGCGGGACTCTG
GGGTTCGAAATGACCGACCAAGCGACGCCCAACCTGCCATCACGAGATTTCGATTCCACCGCCGCCTTCT
ATGAAAGGTTGGGCTTCGGAATCGTTTTCCGGGACGCCGGCTGGATGATCCTCCAGCGCGGGGATCTCAT
GCTGGAGTTCTTCGCCCACCCTAGGGGGAGGCTAACTGAAACACGGAAGGAGACAATACCGGAAGGAACC
CGCGCTATGACGGCAATAAAAAGACAGAATAAAACGCACGGTGTTGGGTCGTTTGTTCATAAACGCGGGG
TTCGGTCCCAGGGCTGGCACTCTGTCGATACCCCACCGAGACCCCATTGGGGCCAATACGCCCGCGTTTC
TTCCTTTTCCCCACCCCACCCCCCAAGTTCGGGTGAAGGCCCAGGGCTCGCAGCCAACGTCGGGGCGGCA
GGCCCTGCCATAGCCTCAGGTTACTCATATATACTTTAGATTGATTTAAAACTTCATTTTTAATTTAAAA
GGATCTAGGTGAAGATCCTTTTTGATAATCTCATGACCAAAATCCCTTAACGTGAGTTTTCGTTCCACTG
AGCGTCAGACCCCGTAGAAAAGATCAAAGGATCTTCTTGAGATCCTTTTTTTCTGCGCGTAATCTGCTGC
TTGCAAACAAAAAAACCACCGCTACCAGCGGTGGTTTGTTTGCCGGATCAAGAGCTACCAACTCTTTTTC
CGAAGGTAACTGGCTTCAGCAGAGCGCAGATACCAAATACTGTTCTTCTAGTGTAGCCGTAGTTAGGCCA
CCACTTCAAGAACTCTGTAGCACCGCCTACATACCTCGCTCTGCTAATCCTGTTACCAGTGGCTGCTGCC
AGTGGCGATAAGTCGTGTCTTACCGGGTTGGACTCAAGACGATAGTTACCGGATAAGGCGCAGCGGTCGG
GCTGAACGGGGGGTTCGTGCACACAGCCCAGCTTGGAGCGAACGACCTACACCGAACTGAGATACCTACA
GCGTGAGCTATGAGAAAGCGCCACGCTTCCCGAAGGGAGAAAGGCGGACAGGTATCCGGTAAGCGGCAGG
GTCGGAACAGGAGAGCGCACGAGGGAGCTTCCAGGGGGAAACGCCTGGTATCTTTATAGTCCTGTCGGGT
TTCGCCACCTCTGACTTGAGCGTCGATTTTTGTGATGCTCGTCAGGGGGGCGGAGCCTATGGAAAAACGC
CAGCAACGCGGCCTTTTTACGGTTCCTGGCCTTTTGCTGGCCTTTTGCTCACATGTTCTTTCCTGCGTTA
TCCCCTGATTCTGTGGATAACCGTATTA
Features (pLannotate 1.2.2; 15 found; start..end, strand, type, name):
     72..375     +  enhancer       CMV enhancer: human cytomegalovirus immediate early enhancer
    376..579     +  promoter       CMV promoter: human cytomegalovirus (CMV) immediate early promoter
    602..629     +  misc_feature   MCS (fragment): multiple cloning site
    633..2729    +  CDS            TFRC (fragment) (sequence partly withheld): TFR1_HUMAN - Experimental evidence at protein level: Swiss-Prot protein existence level 1. (Microbial infection) Acts as a receptor for new-world arenaviruses: Guanarito, Junin and Machupo virus. From Homo sapiens (Human).
   2751..3470    +  CDS            moxGFP: monomeric GFP variant optimized for use in oxidizing environments such as the secretory pathway (Costantini et al., 2015)
   3486..3569    +  CDS            large T antigen (fragment): large T antigen from SV40 (simian virus 40)
   3592..3713    +  polyA_signal   SV40 poly(A) signal: SV40 polyadenylation signal
   3747..4175    -  rep_origin     f1 ori (sequence partly withheld): f1 bacteriophage origin of replication; arrow indicates direction of (+) strand synthesis
   4202..4306    +  promoter       AmpR promoter: bla
   4308..4665    +  promoter       SV40 promoter: SV40 enhancer and early promoter
   4700..5494    +  CDS            NeoR/KanR: aminoglycoside phosphotransferase from Tn5; aph(3')-II (or nptII); confers resistance to neomycin, kanamycin, and G418 (Geneticin®)
   5515..5667    +  CDS            ble (fragment): BLE_KLEPN - Experimental evidence at protein level: Swiss-Prot protein existence level 1. Binding protein with a strong affinity to the bleomycin family of antibiotics. Binds to CL990; an antimitotic-antibiotic compound. From Klebsiella pneumoniae.
   5726..5773    +  polyA_signal   HSV TK poly(A) signal: herpes simplex virus thymidine kinase polyadenylation signal (Cole and Stacy, 1985)
   5864..5880    -  polyA_signal   bGH poly(A) signal (fragment): bovine growth hormone polyadenylation signal
   6102..6690    +  rep_origin     ori: high-copy-number ColE1/pMB1/pBR322/pUC origin of replication
