[The description below was written by a language model from this plasmid's Addgene catalogue record and pLannotate feature annotations shown in this document.]
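Description:
F9F17F-GFP is a mammalian expression plasmid of about 6.8 kb built on the pmoxGFP-N1 backbone, an N1-style vector in which an insert is placed upstream of, and fused in frame to, a C-terminal fluorescent protein. It is propagated in E. coli from a high-copy ColE1/pUC-type origin and selected with kanamycin. The same NeoR/KanR (Tn5 aminoglycoside phosphotransferase) gene is preceded by both a bacterial bla promoter and the SV40 enhancer/early promoter and is followed by the HSV TK polyadenylation signal, so it can also provide G418 selection in mammalian cells. An f1 origin is present as well. The short large T antigen, ble and bGH poly(A) fragments in the feature table appear to be small backbone remnants or partial annotation matches rather than functional elements.

The payload is a roughly 2.1 kb mutant of the human transferrin receptor (TFRC, also called TFR or CD71), cloned between XhoI and BamHI sites and driven by the CMV immediate-early enhancer and promoter, with the SV40 poly(A) signal terminating the transcript. The mutant retains only 9 amino acids of the cytosolic tail and 17 amino acids of the transmembrane domain, joined to the entire extracellular domain. Its C terminus is fused to moxGFP, a monomeric GFP variant optimized for oxidizing environments such as the secretory pathway. The construct is intended to express this truncated-tail, shortened-TMD receptor in mammalian cells. It was deposited in connection with a quantitative study of Golgi retention of glycosyltransferases, which suggests use as a fluorescent reporter for how tail and TMD length affect membrane protein localization, though the record does not spell out the specific experiment.
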