Addgene plasmid #163679: F9F17F-GFP
Purpose: Expresses a TFR mutant with truncated cytosolic tail and TMD in mammalian cells
Depositing lab: Lei Lu. Depositing organization: Nanyang Technological University (NTU). Publication: A quantitative study of the Golgi retention of glycosyltransferases. Sun X, Mahajan D, Chen B, Song Z, Lu L. J Cell Sci. 2021 Oct 15;134(20). pii: 272560. doi: 10.1242/jcs.258564. Epub 2021 Oct 21. PubMed 34533190.
Backbone
  Vector backbone: pmoxGFP-N1
  Backbone manufacturer: E. Snapp (Addgene plasmid # 68070)
  Backbone size w/o insert (bp): 4700
  Total vector size (bp): 6794
  Vector type: Mammalian Expression
Growth in bacteria
  Bacterial resistance: Kanamycin, 50 μg/mL
  Growth temperature: 37°C
  Growth strain: DH5alpha
  Copy number: High Copy
Gene/Insert
  Gene/Insert name: transferrin receptor mutant (alt name: TFR)
  Species: H. sapiens (human)
  Insert size (bp): 2094
  Mutation: This chimera contains 9 amino acids from the cytosolic tail of TFR, 17 amino acids from the TMD of TFR and whole extracellular domain of TFR.
  GenBank ID: NM_001128148
  Entrez Gene: TFRC (a.k.a. CD71, IMD46, T9, TFR, TFR1, TR, TRFR, p90)
  Tag / fusion protein: GFP (C terminal on backbone)
  Cloning method: Restriction Enzyme; 5′ cloning site XhoI (not destroyed); 3′ cloning site BamHI (not destroyed)
  Sequencing primers: 5′ CMV-F
Terms and licenses: Academic/Nonprofit Terms; Industry Terms: Not Available to Industry
How to cite: F9F17F-GFP was a gift from Lei Lu (Addgene plasmid # 163679 ; http://n2t.net/addgene:163679 ; RRID:Addgene_163679)
